Addgene plasmid #36126: PcDNA-DEST47-CypB-Nucl2 C-term GFP
Depositing lab: Patrick Van Oostveldt. Publication: Spatiotemporal behavior of nuclear cyclophilin B indicates a role in RNA transcription. Dieriks B, Van Oostveldt P. Int J Mol Med. 2012 Mar 13. doi: 10.3892/ijmm.2012.937. PubMed 22426501.
Backbone
  Vector backbone: pcDNA-DEST47
  Backbone manufacturer: Invitrogen
  Backbone size w/o insert (bp): 7780
  Vector type: Mammalian Expression
  Selectable markers: Neomycin (select with G418)
Growth in bacteria
  Bacterial resistance: Ampicillin, 100 μg/mL
  Growth temperature: 37°C
  Growth strain: DH5alpha
  Copy number: High Copy
Gene/Insert
  Gene/Insert name: cyclophilin B (alt name: Peptidyl-prolyl cis-trans isomerase B)
  Species: H. sapiens (human)
  Mutation: contains CypB AA 34-211
  Entrez Gene: PPIB (a.k.a. CYP-S1, CYPB, HEL-S-39, OI9, SCYLP)
  Promoter: CMV
  Tag / fusion protein: GFP (C terminal on backbone)
  Cloning method: Gateway Cloning
  Sequencing primers: 5′ CMV-F; 3′ BGH-rev
Terms and licenses: Academic/Nonprofit Terms; Industry Terms: Not Available to Industry
How to cite: PcDNA-DEST47-CypB-Nucl2 C-term GFP was a gift from Patrick Van Oostveldt (Addgene plasmid # 36126 ; http://n2t.net/addgene:36126 ; RRID:Addgene_36126)
