[The description below was written by a language model from this plasmid's Addgene catalogue record.]
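Description:
PcDNA-DEST47-CypB-Nucl2 C-term GFP is a mammalian expression plasmid built on the Invitrogen pcDNA-DEST47 Gateway destination backbone. It is propagated in E. coli as a high-copy plasmid under ampicillin selection, and it carries a neomycin resistance marker so that transfected mammalian cells can be selected with G418 to obtain stable lines. The insert was introduced by Gateway recombination cloning, which places the open reading frame between the promoter and the backbone-encoded tag. No feature table is provided, so the origin of replication, polyadenylation signal and other backbone elements are not itemised in the record, although the listed sequencing primers (a CMV forward and a BGH reverse primer) suggest that the cassette lies between the CMV promoter and a BGH terminator region.

The payload is a truncated form of human cyclophilin B (PPIB, peptidyl-prolyl cis-trans isomerase B) comprising amino acids 34 to 211, expressed from the strong constitutive CMV promoter and fused at its C terminus to the GFP supplied by the backbone. The truncation removes the N-terminal portion of the protein. The "Nucl2" label in the name suggests a variant designed to test determinants of nuclear localisation, but the record does not explain the designation. The resulting fluorescent fusion allows the distribution and dynamics of this cyclophilin B fragment to be followed in living or fixed mammalian cells. This fits the associated study, which examined the spatiotemporal behaviour of nuclear cyclophilin B and its possible role in RNA transcription.
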