>Addgene plasmid #36126 | PcDNA-DEST47-CypB-Nucl2 C-term GFP | depositor partial sequence | sequence record 44816 | PcDNA-DEST47-CypB-Nucl2 C-term GFP sequence 1183 bps
CATTAAAGGAAATGAGAGAGAGGGGCCCAAAGTCACCGTCAAGGTGTATTTTGACCTACGAATTGGAGAT
GAAGATGTAGGCCGGGTGATCTTTGGTCTCTTCGGAAAGACTGTTCCAAAAACAGTGGATAATTTTGTGG
CCTTAGCTACAGGAGAGAAAGGATTTGGCTACAAAAACAGCAAATTCCATCGTGTAATCAAGGACTTCAT
GATCCAGGGCGGAGACTTCACCAGGGGAGATGGCACAGGAGGAAAGAGCATCTACGGTGAGCGCTTCCCC
GATGAGAACTTCAAACTGAAGCACTACGGGCCTGGCTGGGTGAGCATGGCCAACGCAGGCAAAGACACCA
ACGGCTCCCAGTTCTTCATCACGACAGTCAAGACAGCCTGGCTAGATGGCAAGCATGTGGTGTTTGGCAA
AGTTCTAGAGGGCATGGAGGTGGTGCGGAAGGTGGAGAGCACCAAGACAGACAGCCGGGATAAACCCCTG
AAGGATGTGATCATCGCAGACTGCGGCAAGATCGAGGTGGAGAAGCCCTTTCACCCAGCTTTCTTGTACA
AAGTTGGCATTATAAGAAAGCATTGCTTATCAATTTGTTGCAACGAACAGGTCACTATCAGTCAAAATAA
AATCATTATTTGCCATCCAGCTGATATCCCCTATAGTGAGTCGTATTACATGGTCATAGCTGTTTCCTGG
CAGCTCTGGCCCGTGTCTCAAAATCTCTGATGTTACATTGCACAAGATAAAAATATATCATCATGAACAA
TAAAACTGTCTGCTTACATAAACAGTAATACAAGGGGGTGTTATGAGCCATATTCAACGGGAAACGTCGA
GGCCGCGATTAAATTCCAACATGGATGCTGATTTATATGGGTATAAATGGGCTCGCGATAATGTCGGGCA
ATCAGTGCGACAATCTATCGCTTGTATGGGAAGCCCGATGCGCCAGAGTTGTTTTCTGAAACATGGGCAA
AGGTAGCCGTTGCTCGATTGATGTTTACAGATGAGAATGGATCAGACTAAAACTGGCTGACGGAATTTAT
GCCTCCATCGGACATCGAAGCAATTTTATCCGTACTCCTGATGATGCCATGCCTACTCCACCCACTGCGA
TTCCGGCAAAACAAGCATTCCAAGTATTAAAACAATATCCTGGAATTCAGGGAAAAATATATC
