>Addgene plasmid #36126 | PcDNA-DEST47-CypB-Nucl2 C-term GFP | depositor partial sequence | sequence record 44817 | PcDNA-DEST47-CypB-Nucl2 C-term GFP sequence 874 bps
CCACCCTCCCGGGGCCGTTGCTTCACAACGTTCAAATCCGCTCCCGGCGGATTTGTCCTACTCAGGAGAG
CGTTCACCGACAAACAACAGATAAAACGAAAGGCCCAGTCTTCCGACTGAGCCTTTCGTTTTATTTGATG
CCTGGCAGTTCCCTACTCTCGCGTTAACGCTAGCATGGATGTTTTCCCAGTCACGACGTTGTAAAACGAC
GGCCAGTCTTAAGCTCGGGCCCCAAATAATGATTTTATTTTGACTGATAGTGACCTGTTCGTTGCAACAA
ATTGATGAGCAATGCTTTTTTATAATGCCAACTTTGTACAAAAAAGCAGGCTTCACCATGGATGAGAAGA
AGAAGGGGCCCAAAGTCACCGTCAAGGTGTATTTTGACCTACGAATTGGAGATGAAGATGTAGGCCGGGT
GATCTTTGGTCTCTTCGGAAAGACTGTTCCAAAAACAGTGGATAATTTTGTGGCCTTAGCTACAGGAGAG
AAAGGATTTGGCTACAAAAACAGCAAATTCCATCGTGTAATCAAGGACTTCATGATCCAGGGCGGAGACT
TCACCAGGGGAGATGGCACAGGAGGAAAGAGCATCTACGGTGAGCGCTTCCCCGATGAGAACTTCAAACT
GAAGCACTACGGGCCTGGCTGGGTGAGCATGGCCAACGCAGGCAAAGACACCAACGGCTCCCAGTTCTTC
ATCACGACAGTCAAGACAGCCTGGCTAGATGGCAAGCATGTGGTGTTTGGCAAAGTTCTAGAGGGCATGG
AGGTGGTGCGGAAGGTGGAGAGCACCAAGACAGACAGCCGGGATAAACCCCTGAAGGATGTGATCATCGC
AGACTGCGGCAAGATCGAGTGAGAGGCCTCCCTC
