>Addgene plasmid #36126 | PcDNA-DEST47-CypB-Nucl2 C-term GFP | addgene partial sequence | sequence record 53893 | GFPfusion-REV
ACAAGAATTGGGACAACTCCAGTGAAAAGTTCTTCTCCTTTGCTAGCCATTCTAGATCGAACCACTTTGT
ACAAGAAAGCTGGGTGAAAGGGCTTCTCCACCTCGATCTTGCCGCAGTCTGCGATGATCACATCCTTCAG
GGGTTTATCCCGGCTGTCTGTCTTGGTGCTCTCCACCTTCCGCACCACCTCCATGCCCTCTAGAACTTTG
CCAAACACCACATGCTTGCCATCTAGCCAGGCTGTCTTGACTGTCGTGATGAAGAACTGGGAGCCGTTGG
TGTCTTTGCCTGCGTTGGCCATGCTCACCCAGCCAGGCCCGTAGTGCTTCAGTTTGAAGTTCTCATCGGG
GAAGCGCTCACCGTAGATGCTCTTTCCTCCTGTGCCATCTCCCCTGGTGAAGTCTCCGCCCTGGATCATG
AAGTCCTTGATTACACGATGGAATTTGCTGTTTTTGTAGCCAAATCCTTTCTCTCCTGTAGCTAAGGCCA
CAAAATTATCCACTGTTTTTGGAACAGTCTTTCCGAAGAGACCAAAGATCACCCGGCCTACATCTTCATC
TCCAATTCGTAGGTCAAAATACACCTTGACGGTGACTTTGGGCCCCTTCTTCTTCTCATCCATGGTGAAG
CCTGCTTTTTTGTACAAACTTGTTTGATCAAGCTTAACTAGCCAGCTTGGGTCTCCCTATAGTGAGTCGT
ATTAATTTCGATAAGCCAGTAAGCAGTGGGTTCTCTAGTTAGCCAGAGAGCTCTGCTTATATAGACCTCC
CACCGTACACGCCTACCGCCCATTTGCGTCAATGGGGCGGAGTTGTTACGACATTTTGGAAAGTCCCGTT
GATTTTGGTGCCAAAACAAACTCCCATTGACGTCAATGGGGTGGAGACTTGGAAATCCCCGTGAGTCAAA
CCGCTATCCACGCCCATTGATGTACTG
